Addgene plasmid #107321: pCSD_SpCas9MT2-NLS-3xHA-NLS-SaCas9WT-2xNLS
Purpose: Expresses SpCas9 (R1333S) fused to SaCas9 in mammalian cells
Depositing lab: Scot Wolfe. Depositing organization: University of Massachusetts, Worcester. Publication: Orthogonal Cas9-Cas9 chimeras provide a versatile platform for genome editing. Bolukbasi MF, Liu P, Luk K, Kwok SF, Gupta A, Amrani N, Sontheimer EJ, Zhu LJ, Wolfe SA. Nat Commun. 2018 Nov 19;9(1):4856. doi: 10.1038/s41467-018-07310-x. PubMed 30451839.
Backbone
  Vector backbone: pCSDest2
  Total vector size (bp): 11753
  Vector type: Mammalian Expression, CRISPR
Growth in bacteria
  Bacterial resistance: Ampicillin, 100 μg/mL
  Growth temperature: 37°C
  Growth strain: DH5alpha
  Copy number: High Copy
Gene/Insert
  Gene/Insert name: SpCas9-SaCas9 fusion
  Species: Synthetic; S. pyogenes, S. aureus
  Insert size (bp): 7668
  Mutation: SpCas9 (R1333S) is fused to SaCas9
  Promoter: CMV IE94
  Tag / fusion protein: NLS (N terminal on insert); NLS (C terminal on insert)
  Cloning method: Gibson Cloning
  Sequencing primers: 5′ Sp6; 3′ T3
Terms and licenses: Academic/Nonprofit Terms; Industry Terms: Not Available to Industry
How to cite: pCSD_SpCas9MT2-NLS-3xHA-NLS-SaCas9WT-2xNLS was a gift from Scot Wolfe (Addgene plasmid # 107321 ; http://n2t.net/addgene:107321 ; RRID:Addgene_107321)
