[The description below was written by a language model from this plasmid's Addgene catalogue record and pLannotate feature annotations shown in this document.]
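Description:
pCSD_SpCas9MT2-NLS-3xHA-NLS-SaCas9WT-2xNLS is a mammalian expression and CRISPR plasmid of roughly 11.75 kb built on the pCSDest2 backbone. It is maintained in E. coli through a high-copy ColE1/pUC-type origin and selected with ampicillin via the β-lactamase gene. An f1 origin and remnants of the lac region (lac promoter and operator, CAP site, lacI and lacZα fragments) are also carried over from the backbone.

The payload is a single open reading frame of about 7.7 kb encoding a chimera of two orthogonal Cas9 nucleases. Transcription is driven by the simian cytomegalovirus IE94 enhancer/promoter, which spans the plasmid's numbering origin. An SV40 polyadenylation signal is annotated just downstream of the coding region, though on the opposite strand to it. The annotated coding sequence begins with a bipartite nucleoplasmin nuclear localization signal. This is followed by Streptococcus pyogenes Cas9 carrying the R1333S substitution (the "MT2" variant in the name), a linker region containing a triple HA epitope tag, wild-type Staphylococcus aureus Cas9, and a C-terminal nucleoplasmin NLS. The construct name indicates further NLS copies flanking the HA tag and at the C terminus, but these were not individually picked up in the feature table. The HA tag allows immunodetection of the fusion protein.

An SP6 promoter sits between the CMV IE94 promoter and the coding sequence and could in principle support in vitro transcription. T7 (partial) and T3 promoters lie downstream in the reverse orientation. No guide RNA cassette is annotated, so guides for each Cas9 moiety would presumably be supplied separately. The construct is used to express the SpCas9–SaCas9 fusion in mammalian cells for genome editing with Cas9–Cas9 chimeras.
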