Features (pLannotate 1.2.2; 19 found; start..end, strand, type, name):
    217..235     +  promoter       SP6 promoter: promoter for bacteriophage SP6 RNA polymerase
    285..332     +  CDS            nucleoplasmin NLS: bipartite nuclear localization signal from nucleoplasmin
    377..4478    +  CDS            Cas9 (fragment): Cas9 (Csn1) endonuclease from the Streptococcus pyogenes Type II CRISPR/Cas system generates RNA-guided double strand breaks in DNA
   4518..4607    +  CDS            3xHA: three tandem HA epitope tags
   4689..7844    +  CDS            cas9: CAS9_STAAU - Experimental evidence at protein level: Swiss-Prot protein existence level 1. CRISPR (clustered regularly interspaced short palindromic repeat) is an adaptive immune system that provides protection against mobile genetic elements (viruses, transposable elements and conjugative plasmids). CRISPR clusters contain spacers, sequences complementary to antecedent mobile elements, and target invading nucleic acids. CRISPR clusters are transcribed and processed into CRISPR RNA (crRNA). In type II CRISPR systems correct processing of pre-crRNA requires a trans- encoded small RNA (tracrRNA)
   7851..7898    +  CDS            nucleoplasmin NLS: bipartite nuclear localization signal from nucleoplasmin
   7963..7980    -  promoter       T7 promoter (fragment): promoter for bacteriophage T7 RNA polymerase
   7985..8119    -  polyA_signal   SV40 poly(A) signal: SV40 polyadenylation signal
   8232..8250    -  promoter       T3 promoter: promoter for bacteriophage T3 RNA polymerase
   8293..8315    -  protein_bind   lac operator (fragment): The lac repressor binds to the lac operator to inhibit transcription in E. coli. This inhibition can be relieved by adding lactose or isopropyl-β-D-thiogalactopyranoside (IPTG). lac repressor encoded by lacI
   8319..8349    -  promoter       lac promoter: promoter for the E. coli lac operon
   8364..8385    -  protein_bind   CAP binding site: CAP binding activates transcription in the presence of cAMP. E. coli catabolite activator protein
   8398..8490    -  CDS            lacI (fragment): lac repressor; lacI; The lac repressor binds to the lac operator to inhibit transcription in E. coli. This inhibition can be relieved by adding lactose or isopropyl-β-D-thiogalactopyranoside (IPTG).
   8673..9261    -  rep_origin     ori: high-copy-number ColE1/pMB1/pBR322/pUC origin of replication
   9432..10292   -  CDS            AmpR: β-lactamase; bla; confers resistance to ampicillin, carbenicillin, and related antibiotics
  10293..10397   -  promoter       AmpR promoter: bla
  10450..10878   -  rep_origin     f1 ori (sequence partly withheld): f1 bacteriophage origin of replication; arrow indicates direction of (+) strand synthesis
  10883..10949   -  CDS            lacZα (fragment): LacZα fragment of β-galactosidase; lacZ fragment
  10952..182     +  promoter       CMV IE94 promoter (across the origin): enhancer/promoter region of simian cytomegalovirus major immediate early transcription unit IE94
>Addgene plasmid #107321 | pCSD_SpCas9MT2-NLS-3xHA-NLS-SaCas9WT-2xNLS | depositor full sequence | sequence record 202501 | pCSD_SpCas9MT2-NLS-3xHA-NLS-SaCas9WT-2xNLS sequence 11754 bps
GGGTACATTGGCAGTACTCCCATTGACGTCAATGGCGGTAAATGGCCCGCGATGGCTGCCAAGTACATCC
CCATTGACGTCAATGGGGAGGGGCAATGACGCAAATGGGCGTTCCATTGACGTAAATGGGCGGTAGGCGT
GCCTAATGGGAGGTCTATATAAGCAATGCTCGTTTAGGGAACCGCCATTCTGCCTGGGGACGTCGGAGCA
AGCTTGATTTAGGTGACACTATAGAATACAAGCTACTTGTTCTTTTTGCAGGATCCCATCGATTCGAATT
CATGAAAAGGCCGGCGGCCACGAAAAAGGCCGGCCAGGCAAAAAAGAAAAAGCTGGACGGCAGCGGAAGC
CCCAAGAAGAAGAGGAAGGTACCATGGGACAAGAAGTACTCCATTGGGCTCGATATCGGTACCAACAGCG
TCGGCTGGGCCGTCATTACGGACGAGTACAAGGTGCCGAGCAAAAAATTCAAAGTTCTGGGCAATACCGA
TCGCCACAGCATAAAGAAGAACCTCATTGGAGCCCTCCTGTTCGACTCCGGGGAGACGGCCGAAGCCACG
CGGCTCAAAAGAACAGCACGGCGCAGATATACCCGCAGAAAGAATCGGATCTGCTACCTGCAGGAGATCT
TTAGTAATGAGATGGCTAAGGTGGATGACTCTTTCTTCCATAGGCTGGAGGAGTCCTTTTTGGTGGAGGA
GGATAAAAAGCACGAGCGCCACCCAATCTTTGGCAATATCGTGGACGAGGTGGCGTACCATGAAAAGTAC
CCAACCATATATCATCTGAGGAAGAAGCTGGTAGACAGTACTGATAAGGCTGACTTGCGGTTGATCTATC
TCGCGCTGGCGCACATGATCAAATTTCGGGGACACTTCCTCATCGAGGGGGACCTGAACCCAGACAACAG
CGATGTCGACAAACTCTTTATCCAACTGGTTCAGACTTACAATCAGCTTTTCGAGGAGAACCCGATCAAC
GCATCCGGCGTTGACGCCAAAGCAATCCTGAGCGCTAGGCTGTCCAAATCCCGGCGGCTCGAAAACCTCA
TCGCACAGCTCCCTGGGGAGAAGAAGAACGGCCTGTTTGGTAATCTTATCGCCCTGTCACTCGGGCTGAC
CCCCAACTTTAAATCTAACTTCGACCTGGCCGAAGATGCCAAGCTGCAACTGAGCAAAGACACCTACGAT
GATGATCTCGACAATCTGCTGGCCCAGATCGGCGACCAGTACGCAGACCTTTTTTTGGCGGCAAAGAACC
TGTCAGACGCCATTCTGCTGAGTGATATTCTGCGAGTGAACACGGAGATCACCAAAGCTCCGCTGAGCGC
TAGTATGATCAAGCGCTATGATGAGCACCACCAAGACTTGACTTTGCTGAAGGCCCTTGTCAGACAGCAA
CTGCCTGAGAAGTACAAGGAAATTTTCTTCGATCAGTCTAAAAATGGCTACGCCGGATACATTGACGGCG
GAGCAAGCCAGGAGGAATTTTACAAATTTATTAAGCCCATCTTGGAAAAAATGGACGGCACCGAGGAGCT
GCTGGTAAAGCTGAACAGAGAAGATCTGTTGCGCAAACAGCGCACTTTCGACAATGGAAGCATCCCCCAC
CAGATTCACCTGGGCGAACTGCACGCTATCCTCAGGCGGCAAGAGGATTTCTACCCCTTTTTGAAAGATA
ACAGGGAAAAGATTGAGAAAATCCTCACATTTCGGATACCCTACTATGTAGGCCCCCTCGCTCGGGGAAA
TTCCAGATTCGCGTGGATGACTCGCAAATCAGAAGAGACCATCACTCCCTGGAACTTCGAGGAAGTCGTG
GATAAGGGGGCCTCTGCCCAGTCCTTCATCGAAAGGATGACTAACTTTGATAAAAATCTGCCTAACGAAA
AGGTGCTTCCTAAACACTCTCTGCTGTACGAGTACTTCACAGTTTATAACGAGCTCACCAAGGTCAAATA
CGTCACAGAAGGGATGAGAAAGCCAGCATTCCTGTCTGGAGAGCAGAAGAAAGCTATCGTGGACCTCCTC
TTCAAGACGAACCGGAAAGTTACCGTGAAACAGCTCAAAGAAGACTATTTCAAAAAGATTGAATGTTTCG
ACTCTGTTGAAATCAGCGGAGTGGAGGATCGCTTCAACGCATCCCTGGGAACGTATCACGATCTCCTGAA
AATCATTAAAGACAAGGACTTCCTGGACAATGAGGAGAACGAGGACATTCTTGAGGACATTGTCCTCACC
CTTACGTTGTTTGAAGATAGGGAGATGATTGAAGAACGCTTGAAAACTTACGCTCATCTCTTCGACGACA
AAGTCATGAAACAGCTCAAGAGACGCCGATATACAGGATGGGGGCGGCTGTCAAGAAAACTGATCAATGG
CATCCGAGACAAGCAGAGTGGAAAGACAATCCTGGATTTTCTTAAGTCCGATGGATTTGCCAACCGGAAC
TTCATGCAGTTGATCCATGATGACTCTCTCACCTTTAAGGAGGACATCCAGAAAGCACAAGTTTCTGGCC
AGGGGGACAGTCTTCACGAGCACATCGCTAATCTTGCAGGTAGCCCAGCTATCAAAAAGGGAATACTGCA
GACCGTTAAGGTCGTGGATGAACTCGTCAAAGTAATGGGAAGGCATAAGCCCGAGAATATCGTTATCGAG
ATGGCCCGAGAGAACCAAACTACCCAGAAGGGACAGAAGAACAGTAGGGAAAGGATGAAGAGGATTGAAG
AGGGTATAAAAGAACTGGGGTCCCAAATCCTTAAGGAACACCCAGTTGAAAACACCCAGCTTCAGAATGA
GAAGCTCTACCTGTACTACCTGCAGAACGGCAGGGACATGTACGTGGATCAGGAACTGGACATCAACCGG
TTGTCCGACTACGACGTGGATCATATCGTGCCCCAAAGCTTTCTCAAAGATGATTCTATTGATAATAAAG
TGTTGACAAGATCCGATAAAAATAGAGGGAAGAGTGATAACGTCCCCTCAGAAGAAGTTGTCAAGAAAAT
GAAAAATTATTGGCGGCAGCTGCTGAACGCCAAACTGATCACACAACGGAAGTTCGATAATCTGACTAAG
GCTGAACGAGGTGGCCTGTCTGAGTTGGATAAAGCCGGCTTCATCAAAAGGCAGCTTGTTGAGACACGCC
AGATCACCAAGCACGTGGCCCAAATTCTCGATTCACGCATGAACACCAAGTACGATGAAAATGACAAACT
GATTCGAGAGGTGAAAGTTATTACTCTGAAGTCTAAGCTGGTCTCAGATTTCAGAAAGGACTTTCAGTTT
TATAAGGTGAGAGAGATCAACAATTACCACCATGCGCATGATGCCTACCTGAATGCAGTGGTAGGCACTG
CACTTATCAAAAAATATCCCAAGCTGGAATCTGAATTTGTTTACGGAGACTATAAAGTGTACGATGTTAG
GAAAATGATCGCAAAGTCTGAGCAGGAAATAGGCAAGGCCACCGCTAAGTACTTCTTTTACAGCAATATT
ATGAATTTTTTCAAGACCGAGATTACACTGGCCAATGGAGAGATTCGGAAGCGACCACTTATCGAAACAA
ACGGAGAAACAGGAGAAATCGTGTGGGACAAGGGTAGGGATTTCGCGACAGTCCGCAAGGTCCTGTCCAT
GCCGCAGGTGAACATCGTTAAAAAGACCGAAGTACAGACCGGAGGCTTCTCCAAGGAAAGTATCCTCCCG
AAAAGGAACAGCGACAAGCTGATCGCACGCAAAAAAGATTGGGACCCCAAGAAATACGGCGGATTCGATT
CTCCTACAGTCGCTTACAGTGTACTGGTTGTGGCCAAAGTGGAGAAAGGGAAGTCTAAAAAACTCAAAAG
CGTCAAGGAACTGCTGGGCATCACAATCATGGAGCGATCCAGCTTCGAGAAAAACCCCATCGACTTTCTC
GAAGCGAAAGGATATAAAGAGGTCAAAAAAGACCTCATCATTAAGCTGCCCAAGTACTCTCTCTTTGAGC
TTGAAAACGGCCGGAAACGAATGCTCGCTAGTGCGGGCGAGCTGCAGAAAGGTAACGAGCTGGCACTGCC
CTCTAAATACGTTAATTTCTTGTATCTGGCCAGCCACTATGAAAAGCTCAAAGGGTCTCCCGAAGATAAT
GAGCAGAAGCAGCTGTTCGTGGAACAACACAAACACTACCTTGATGAGATCATCGAGCAAATAAGCGAGT
TCTCCAAAAGAGTGATCCTCGCCGACGCTAACCTCGATAAGGTGCTTTCTGCTTACAATAAGCACAGGGA
TAAGCCCATCAGGGAGCAGGCAGAAAACATTATCCACTTGTTTACTCTGACCAACTTGGGCGCGCCTGCA
GCCTTCAAGTACTTCGACACCACCATAGACAGCAAGCGGTACACCTCTACAAAGGAGGTCCTGGACGCCA
CACTGATTCATCAGTCAATTACGGGGCTCTATGAAACAAGAATCGACCTCTCTCAGCTCGGTGGAGACGC
TAGCGGCACCGGCGGGCCCAAGAAGAAGAGGAAGGTATACCCATACGATGTTCCTGACTATGCGGGCTAT
CCCTATGACGTCCCGGACTATGCAGGATCGTATCCTTATGACGTTCCAGATTACGCTGGATCCGCCGCTC
CGGCAGCTAAGAAAAAGAAACTGGATTTCGAATCCGGAACTAGTGGTATCCACGGAGTCCCAGCAGCCAA
GCGGAACTACATCCTGGGCCTGGACATCGGCATCACCAGCGTGGGCTACGGCATCATCGACTACGAGACA
CGGGACGTGATCGATGCCGGCGTGCGGCTGTTCAAAGAGGCCAACGTGGAAAACAACGAGGGCAGGCGGA
GCAAGAGAGGCGCCAGAAGGCTGAAGCGGCGGAGGCGGCATAGAATCCAGAGAGTGAAGAAGCTGCTGTT
CGACTACAACCTGCTGACCGACCACAGCGAGCTGAGCGGCATCAACCCCTACGAGGCCAGAGTGAAGGGC
CTGAGCCAGAAGCTGAGCGAGGAAGAGTTCTCTGCCGCCCTGCTGCACCTGGCCAAGAGAAGAGGCGTGC
ACAACGTGAACGAGGTGGAAGAGGACACCGGCAACGAGCTGTCCACCAAAGAGCAGATCAGCCGGAACAG
CAAGGCCCTGGAAGAGAAATACGTGGCCGAACTGCAGCTGGAACGGCTGAAGAAAGACGGCGAAGTGCGG
GGCAGCATCAACAGATTCAAGACCAGCGACTACGTGAAAGAAGCCAAACAGCTGCTGAAGGTGCAGAAGG
CCTACCACCAGCTGGACCAGAGCTTCATCGACACCTACATCGACCTGCTGGAAACCCGGCGGACCTACTA
TGAGGGACCTGGCGAGGGCAGCCCCTTCGGCTGGAAGGACATCAAAGAATGGTACGAGATGCTGATGGGC
CACTGCACCTACTTCCCCGAGGAACTGCGGAGCGTGAAGTACGCCTACAACGCCGACCTGTACAACGCCC
TGAACGACCTGAACAATCTCGTGATCACCAGGGACGAGAACGAGAAGCTGGAATATTACGAGAAGTTCCA
GATCATCGAGAACGTGTTCAAGCAGAAGAAGAAGCCCACCCTGAAGCAGATCGCCAAAGAAATCCTCGTG
AACGAAGAGGATATTAAGGGCTACAGAGTGACCAGCACCGGCAAGCCCGAGTTCACCAACCTGAAGGTGT
ACCACGACATCAAGGACATTACCGCCCGGAAAGAGATTATTGAGAACGCCGAGCTGCTGGATCAGATTGC
CAAGATCCTGACCATCTACCAGAGCAGCGAGGACATCCAGGAAGAACTGACCAATCTGAACTCCGAGCTG
ACCCAGGAAGAGATCGAGCAGATCTCTAATCTGAAGGGCTATACCGGCACCCACAACCTGAGCCTGAAGG
CCATCAACCTGATCCTGGACGAGCTGTGGCACACCAACGACAACCAGATCGCTATCTTCAACCGGCTGAA
GCTGGTGCCCAAGAAGGTGGACCTGTCCCAGCAGAAAGAGATCCCCACCACCCTGGTGGACGACTTCATC
CTGAGCCCCGTCGTGAAGAGAAGCTTCATCCAGAGCATCAAAGTGATCAACGCCATCATCAAGAAGTACG
GCCTGCCCAACGACATCATTATCGAGCTGGCCCGCGAGAAGAACTCCAAGGACGCCCAGAAAATGATCAA
CGAGATGCAGAAGCGGAACCGGCAGACCAACGAGCGGATCGAGGAAATCATCCGGACCACCGGCAAAGAG
AACGCCAAGTACCTGATCGAGAAGATCAAGCTGCACGACATGCAGGAAGGCAAGTGCCTGTACAGCCTGG
AAGCCATCCCTCTGGAAGATCTGCTGAACAACCCCTTCAACTATGAGGTGGACCACATCATCCCCAGAAG
CGTGTCCTTCGACAACAGCTTCAACAACAAGGTGCTCGTGAAGCAGGAAGAAAACAGCAAGAAGGGCAAC
CGGACCCCATTCCAGTACCTGAGCAGCAGCGACAGCAAGATCAGCTACGAAACCTTCAAGAAGCACATCC
TGAATCTGGCCAAGGGCAAGGGCAGAATCAGCAAGACCAAGAAAGAGTATCTGCTGGAAGAACGGGACAT
CAACAGGTTCTCCGTGCAGAAAGACTTCATCAACCGGAACCTGGTGGATACCAGATACGCCACCAGAGGC
CTGATGAACCTGCTGCGGAGCTACTTCAGAGTGAACAACCTGGACGTGAAAGTGAAGTCCATCAATGGCG
GCTTCACCAGCTTTCTGCGGCGGAAGTGGAAGTTTAAGAAAGAGCGGAACAAGGGGTACAAGCACCACGC
CGAGGACGCCCTGATCATTGCCAACGCCGATTTCATCTTCAAAGAGTGGAAGAAACTGGACAAGGCCAAA
AAAGTGATGGAAAACCAGATGTTCGAGGAAAAGCAGGCCGAGAGCATGCCCGAGATCGAAACCGAGCAGG
AGTACAAAGAGATCTTCATCACCCCCCACCAGATCAAGCACATTAAGGACTTCAAGGACTACAAGTACAG
CCACCGGGTGGACAAGAAGCCTAATAGAGAGCTGATTAACGACACCCTGTACTCCACCCGGAAGGACGAC
AAGGGCAACACCCTGATCGTGAACAATCTGAACGGCCTGTACGACAAGGACAATGACAAGCTGAAAAAGC
TGATCAACAAGAGCCCCGAAAAGCTGCTGATGTACCACCACGACCCCCAGACCTACCAGAAACTGAAGCT
GATTATGGAACAGTACGGCGACGAGAAGAATCCCCTGTACAAGTACTACGAGGAAACCGGGAACTACCTG
ACCAAGTACTCCAAAAAGGACAACGGCCCCGTGATCAAGAAGATTAAGTATTACGGCAACAAACTGAACG
CCCATCTGGACATCACCGACGACTACCCCAACAGCAGAAACAAGGTCGTGAAGCTGTCCCTGAAGCCCTA
CAGATTCGACGTGTACCTGGACAATGGCGTGTACAAGTTCGTGACCGTGAAGAATCTGGATGTGATCAAA
AAAGAAAACTACTACGAAGTGAATAGCAAGTGCTATGAGGAAGCTAAGAAGCTGAAGAAGATCAGCAACC
AGGCCGAGTTTATCGCCTCCTTCTACAACAACGATCTGATCAAGATCAACGGCGAGCTGTATAGAGTGAT
CGGCGTGAACAACGACCTGCTGAACCGGATCGAAGTGAACATGATCGACATCACCTACCGCGAGTACCTG
GAAAACATGAACGACAAGAGGCCCCCCAGGATCATTAAGACAATCGCCTCCAAGACCCAGAGCATTAAGA
AGTACAGCACAGACATTCTGGGCAACCTGTATGAAGTGAAATCTAAGAAGCACCCTCAGATCATCAAAAA
GGGCCCCGGGAAAAGGCCGGCGGCCACGAAAAAGGCCGGCCAGGCAAAAAAGAAAAAGCTGGACGGCAGC
GGAAGCCCGGCAGCTAAGAAAAAGAAACTGGATCTCGAGTAATAATCTAGAACTATAGTGAGTCGTATTA
CGTAGATCCAGACATGATAAGATACATTGATGAGTTTGGACAAACCACAACTAGAATGCAGTGAAAAAAA
TGCTTTATTTGTGAAATTTGTGATGCTATTGCTTTATTTGTAACCATTATAAGCTGCAATAAACAAGTTA
ACAACAACAATTGCATTCATTTTATGTTTCAGGTTCAGGGGGAGGTGTGGGAGGTTTTTTAATTCGCGGC
CGCGGCGCCAATGCATTGGGCCCGGTACCCAGCTTTTGTTCCCTTTAGTGAGGGTTAATTGCGCGCTTGG
CGTAATCATGGTCATAGCTGTTTCCTGTGTGAAATTGTTATCCGCTCACAATTCCACACAACATACGAGC
CGGAAGCATAAAGTGTAAAGCCTGGGGTGCCTAATGAGTGAGCTAACTCACATTAATTGCGTTGCGCTCA
CTGCCCGCTTTCCAGTCGGGAAACCTGTCGTGCCAGCTGCATTAATGAATCGGCCAACGCGCGGGGAGAG
GCGGTTTGCGTATTGGGCGCTCTTCCGCTTCCTCGCTCACTGACTCGCTGCGCTCGGTCGTTCGGCTGCG
GCGAGCGGTATCAGCTCACTCAAAGGCGGTAATACGGTTATCCACAGAATCAGGGGATAACGCAGGAAAG
AACATGTGAGCAAAAGGCCAGCAAAAGGCCAGGAACCGTAAAAAGGCCGCGTTGCTGGCGTTTTTCCATA
GGCTCCGCCCCCCTGACGAGCATCACAAAAATCGACGCTCAAGTCAGAGGTGGCGAAACCCGACAGGACT
ATAAAGATACCAGGCGTTTCCCCCTGGAAGCTCCCTCGTGCGCTCTCCTGTTCCGACCCTGCCGCTTACC
GGATACCTGTCCGCCTTTCTCCCTTCGGGAAGCGTGGCGCTTTCTCATAGCTCACGCTGTAGGTATCTCA
GTTCGGTGTAGGTCGTTCGCTCCAAGCTGGGCTGTGTGCACGAACCCCCCGTTCAGCCCGACCGCTGCGC
CTTATCCGGTAACTATCGTCTTGAGTCCAACCCGGTAAGACACGACTTATCGCCACTGGCAGCAGCCACT
GGTAACAGGATTAGCAGAGCGAGGTATGTAGGCGGTGCTACAGAGTTCTTGAAGTGGTGGCCTAACTACG
GCTACACTAGAAGGACAGTATTTGGTATCTGCGCTCTGCTGAAGCCAGTTACCTTCGGAAAAAGAGTTGG
TAGCTCTTGATCCGGCAAACAAACCACCGCTGGTAGCGGTGGTTTTTTTGTTTGCAAGCAGCAGATTACG
CGCAGAAAAAAAGGATCTCAAGAAGATCCTTTGATCTTTTCTACGGGGTCTGACGCTCAGTGGAACGAAA
ACTCACGTTAAGGGATTTTGGTCATGAGATTATCAAAAAGGATCTTCACCTAGATCCTTTTAAATTAAAA
ATGAAGTTTTAAATCAATCTAAAGTATATATGAGTAAACTTGGTCTGACAGTTACCAATGCTTAATCAGT
GAGGCACCTATCTCAGCGATCTGTCTATTTCGTTCATCCATAGTTGCCTGACTCCCCGTCGTGTAGATAA
CTACGATACGGGAGGGCTTACCATCTGGCCCCAGTGCTGCAATGATACCGCGAGACCCACGCTCACCGGC
TCCAGATTTATCAGCAATAAACCAGCCAGCCGGAAGGGCCGAGCGCAGAAGTGGTCCTGCAACTTTATCC
GCCTCCATCCAGTCTATTAATTGTTGCCGGGAAGCTAGAGTAAGTAGTTCGCCAGTTAATAGTTTGCGCA
ACGTTGTTGCCATTGCTACAGGCATCGTGGTGTCACGCTCGTCGTTTGGTATGGCTTCATTCAGCTCCGG
TTCCCAACGATCAAGGCGAGTTACATGATCCCCCATGTTGTGCAAAAAAGCGGTTAGCTCCTTCGGTCCT
CCGATCGTTGTCAGAAGTAAGTTGGCCGCAGTGTTATCACTCATGGTTATGGCAGCACTGCATAATTCTC
TTACTGTCATGCCATCCGTAAGATGCTTTTCTGTGACTGGTGAGTACTCAACCAAGTCATTCTGAGAATA
GTGTATGCGGCGACCGAGTTGCTCTTGCCCGGCGTCAATACGGGATAATACCGCGCCACATAGCAGAACT
TTAAAAGTGCTCATCATTGGAAAACGTTCTTCGGGGCGAAAACTCTCAAGGATCTTACCGCTGTTGAGAT
CCAGTTCGATGTAACCCACTCGTGCACCCAACTGATCTTCAGCATCTTTTACTTTCACCAGCGTTTCTGG
GTGAGCAAAAACAGGAAGGCAAAATGCCGCAAAAAAGGGAATAAGGGCGACACGGAAATGTTGAATACTC
ATACTCTTCCTTTTTCAATATTATTGAAGCATTTATCAGGGTTATTGTCTCATGAGCGGATACATATTTG
AATGTATTTAGAAAAATAAACAAATAGGGGTTCCGCGCACATTTCCCCGAAAAGTGCCACCTAAATTGTA
AGCGTTAATATTTTGTTAAAATTCGCGTTAAATTTTTGTTAAATCAGCTCATTTTTTAACCAATAGGCCG
AAATCGGCAAAATCCCTTATAAATCAAAAGAATAGACCGAGATAGGGT
[37 nt withheld, positions 10549-10585]
AAAGAACGTGGACTCCAACGTCAAAGG
[49 nt withheld, positions 10613-10661]
T
[91 nt withheld, positions 10663-10753]
G
[124 nt withheld, positions 10755-10878]
CCCATTCGCCATTCAGGCTGCGCAACTGTTGGGAAGGGCGATCGGTGCGGGCCTCTTCGCTATTACGCCA
GTCGACCATAGCCAATTCAATATGGCGTATATGGACTCATGCCAATTCAATATGGTGGATCTGGACCTGT
GCCAATTCAATATGGCGTATATGGACTCGTGCCAATTCAATATGGTGGATCTGGACCCCAGCCAATTCAA
TATGGCGGACTTGGCACCATGCCAATTCAATATGGCGGACTTGGCACTGTGCCAACTGGGGAGGGGTCTA
CTTGGCACGGTGCCAAGTTTGAGGAGGGGTCTTGGCCCTGTGCCAAGTCCGCCATATTGAATTGGCATGG
TGCCAATAATGGCGGCCATATTGGCTATATGCCAGGATCAATATATAGGCAATATCCAATATGGCCCTAT
GCCAATATGGCTATTGGCCAGGTTCAATACTATGTATTGGCCCTATGCCATATAGTATTCCATATATGGG
TTTTCCTATTGACGTAGATAGCCCCTCCCAATGGGCGGTCCCATATACCATATATGGGGCTTCCTAATAC
CGCCCATAGCCACTCCCCCATTGACGTCAATGGTCTCTATATATGGTCTTTCCTATTGACGTCATATGGG
CGGTCCTATTGACGTATATGGCGCCTCCCCCATTGACGTCAATTACGGTAAATGGCCCGCCTGGCTCAAT
GCCCATTGACGTCAATAGGACCACCCACCATTGACGTCAATGGGATGGCTCATTGCCCATTCATATCCGT
TCTCACGCCCCCTATTGACGTCAATGACGGTAAATGGCCCACTTGGCAGTACATCAATATCTATTAATAG
TAACTTGGCAAGTACATTACTATTGGAAGGACGCCA
