Features (pLannotate 1.2.2; 19 found; start..end, strand, type, name):
    217..235     +  promoter       SP6 promoter: promoter for bacteriophage SP6 RNA polymerase
    285..332     +  CDS            nucleoplasmin NLS: bipartite nuclear localization signal from nucleoplasmin
    377..4478    +  CDS            Cas9 (fragment): Cas9 (Csn1) endonuclease from the Streptococcus pyogenes Type II CRISPR/Cas system generates RNA-guided double strand breaks in DNA
   4518..4607    +  CDS            3xHA: three tandem HA epitope tags
   4689..7844    +  CDS            cas9: CAS9_STAAU - Experimental evidence at protein level: Swiss-Prot protein existence level 1. CRISPR (clustered regularly interspaced short palindromic repeat) is an adaptive immune system that provides protection against mobile genetic elements (viruses, transposable elements and conjugative plasmids). CRISPR clusters contain spacers, sequences complementary to antecedent mobile elements, and target invading nucleic acids. CRISPR clusters are transcribed and processed into CRISPR RNA (crRNA). In type II CRISPR systems correct processing of pre-crRNA requires a trans- encoded small RNA (tracrRNA)
   7851..7898    +  CDS            nucleoplasmin NLS: bipartite nuclear localization signal from nucleoplasmin
   7963..7980    -  promoter       T7 promoter (fragment): promoter for bacteriophage T7 RNA polymerase
   7985..8119    -  polyA_signal   SV40 poly(A) signal: SV40 polyadenylation signal
   8232..8250    -  promoter       T3 promoter: promoter for bacteriophage T3 RNA polymerase
   8293..8315    -  protein_bind   lac operator (fragment): The lac repressor binds to the lac operator to inhibit transcription in E. coli. This inhibition can be relieved by adding lactose or isopropyl-β-D-thiogalactopyranoside (IPTG). lac repressor encoded by lacI
   8319..8349    -  promoter       lac promoter: promoter for the E. coli lac operon
   8364..8385    -  protein_bind   CAP binding site: CAP binding activates transcription in the presence of cAMP. E. coli catabolite activator protein
   8398..8490    -  CDS            lacI (fragment): lac repressor; lacI; The lac repressor binds to the lac operator to inhibit transcription in E. coli. This inhibition can be relieved by adding lactose or isopropyl-β-D-thiogalactopyranoside (IPTG).
   8673..9261    -  rep_origin     ori: high-copy-number ColE1/pMB1/pBR322/pUC origin of replication
   9432..10292   -  CDS            AmpR: β-lactamase; bla; confers resistance to ampicillin, carbenicillin, and related antibiotics
  10293..10397   -  promoter       AmpR promoter: bla
  10450..10878   -  rep_origin     f1 ori (sequence partly withheld): f1 bacteriophage origin of replication; arrow indicates direction of (+) strand synthesis
  10883..10949   -  CDS            lacZα (fragment): LacZα fragment of β-galactosidase; lacZ fragment
  10952..182     +  promoter       CMV IE94 promoter (across the origin): enhancer/promoter region of simian cytomegalovirus major immediate early transcription unit IE94
>Addgene plasmid #107321 | pCSD_SpCas9MT2-NLS-3xHA-NLS-SaCas9WT-2xNLS | addgene full sequence | sequence record 204695 | Addgene NGS Result
GGGTACATTGGCAGTACTCCCATTGACGTCAATGGCGGTAAATGGCCCGCGATGGCTGCCAAGTACATCC
CCATTGACGTCAATGGGGAGGGGCAATGACGCAAATGGGCGTTCCATTGACGTAAATGGGCGGTAGGCGT
GCCTAATGGGAGGTCTATATAAGCAATGCTCGTTTAGGGAACCGCCATTCTGCCTGGGGACGTCGGAGCA
AGCTTGATTTAGGTGACACTATAGAATACAAGCTACTTGTTCTTTTTGCAGGATCCCATCGATTCGAATT
CATGAAAAGGCCGGCGGCCACGAAAAAGGCCGGCCAGGCAAAAAAGAAAAAGCTGGACGGCAGCGGAAGC
CCCAAGAAGAAGAGGAAGGTACCATGGGACAAGAAGTACTCCATTGGGCTCGATATCGGTACCAACAGCG
TCGGCTGGGCCGTCATTACGGACGAGTACAAGGTGCCGAGCAAAAAATTCAAAGTTCTGGGCAATACCGA
TCGCCACAGCATAAAGAAGAACCTCATTGGAGCCCTCCTGTTCGACTCCGGGGAGACGGCCGAAGCCACG
CGGCTCAAAAGAACAGCACGGCGCAGATATACCCGCAGAAAGAATCGGATCTGCTACCTGCAGGAGATCT
TTAGTAATGAGATGGCTAAGGTGGATGACTCTTTCTTCCATAGGCTGGAGGAGTCCTTTTTGGTGGAGGA
GGATAAAAAGCACGAGCGCCACCCAATCTTTGGCAATATCGTGGACGAGGTGGCGTACCATGAAAAGTAC
CCAACCATATATCATCTGAGGAAGAAGCTGGTAGACAGTACTGATAAGGCTGACTTGCGGTTGATCTATC
TCGCGCTGGCGCACATGATCAAATTTCGGGGACACTTCCTCATCGAGGGGGACCTGAACCCAGACAACAG
CGATGTCGACAAACTCTTTATCCAACTGGTTCAGACTTACAATCAGCTTTTCGAGGAGAACCCGATCAAC
GCATCCGGCGTTGACGCCAAAGCAATCCTGAGCGCTAGGCTGTCCAAATCCCGGCGGCTCGAAAACCTCA
TCGCACAGCTCCCTGGGGAGAAGAAGAACGGCCTGTTTGGTAATCTTATCGCCCTGTCACTCGGGCTGAC
CCCCAACTTTAAATCTAACTTCGACCTGGCCGAAGATGCCAAGCTGCAACTGAGCAAAGACACCTACGAT
GATGATCTCGACAATCTGCTGGCCCAGATCGGCGACCAGTACGCAGACCTTTTTTTGGCGGCAAAGAACC
TGTCAGACGCCATTCTGCTGAGTGATATTCTGCGAGTGAACACGGAGATCACCAAAGCTCCGCTGAGCGC
TAGTATGATCAAGCGCTATGATGAGCACCACCAAGACTTGACTTTGCTGAAGGCCCTTGTCAGACAGCAA
CTGCCTGAGAAGTACAAGGAAATTTTCTTCGATCAGTCTAAAAATGGCTACGCCGGATACATTGACGGCG
GAGCAAGCCAGGAGGAATTTTACAAATTTATTAAGCCCATCTTGGAAAAAATGGACGGCACCGAGGAGCT
GCTGGTAAAGCTGAACAGAGAAGATCTGTTGCGCAAACAGCGCACTTTCGACAATGGAAGCATCCCCCAC
CAGATTCACCTGGGCGAACTGCACGCTATCCTCAGGCGGCAAGAGGATTTCTACCCCTTTTTGAAAGATA
ACAGGGAAAAGATTGAGAAAATCCTCACATTTCGGATACCCTACTATGTAGGCCCCCTCGCTCGGGGAAA
TTCCAGATTCGCGTGGATGACTCGCAAATCAGAAGAGACCATCACTCCCTGGAACTTCGAGGAAGTCGTG
GATAAGGGGGCCTCTGCCCAGTCCTTCATCGAAAGGATGACTAACTTTGATAAAAATCTGCCTAACGAAA
AGGTGCTTCCTAAACACTCTCTGCTGTACGAGTACTTCACAGTTTATAACGAGCTCACCAAGGTCAAATA
CGTCACAGAAGGGATGAGAAAGCCAGCATTCCTGTCTGGAGAGCAGAAGAAAGCTATCGTGGACCTCCTC
TTCAAGACGAACCGGAAAGTTACCGTGAAACAGCTCAAAGAAGACTATTTCAAAAAGATTGAATGTTTCG
ACTCTGTTGAAATCAGCGGAGTGGAGGATCGCTTCAACGCATCCCTGGGAACGTATCACGATCTCCTGAA
AATCATTAAAGACAAGGACTTCCTGGACAATGAGGAGAACGAGGACATTCTTGAGGACATTGTCCTCACC
CTTACGTTGTTTGAAGATAGGGAGATGATTGAAGAACGCTTGAAAACTTACGCTCATCTCTTCGACGACA
AAGTCATGAAACAGCTCAAGAGACGCCGATATACAGGATGGGGGCGGCTGTCAAGAAAACTGATCAATGG
CATCCGAGACAAGCAGAGTGGAAAGACAATCCTGGATTTTCTTAAGTCCGATGGATTTGCCAACCGGAAC
TTCATGCAGTTGATCCATGATGACTCTCTCACCTTTAAGGAGGACATCCAGAAAGCACAAGTTTCTGGCC
AGGGGGACAGTCTTCACGAGCACATCGCTAATCTTGCAGGTAGCCCAGCTATCAAAAAGGGAATACTGCA
GACCGTTAAGGTCGTGGATGAACTCGTCAAAGTAATGGGAAGGCATAAGCCCGAGAATATCGTTATCGAG
ATGGCCCGAGAGAACCAAACTACCCAGAAGGGACAGAAGAACAGTAGGGAAAGGATGAAGAGGATTGAAG
AGGGTATAAAAGAACTGGGGTCCCAAATCCTTAAGGAACACCCAGTTGAAAACACCCAGCTTCAGAATGA
GAAGCTCTACCTGTACTACCTGCAGAACGGCAGGGACATGTACGTGGATCAGGAACTGGACATCAACCGG
TTGTCCGACTACGACGTGGATCATATCGTGCCCCAAAGCTTTCTCAAAGATGATTCTATTGATAATAAAG
TGTTGACAAGATCCGATAAAAATAGAGGGAAGAGTGATAACGTCCCCTCAGAAGAAGTTGTCAAGAAAAT
GAAAAATTATTGGCGGCAGCTGCTGAACGCCAAACTGATCACACAACGGAAGTTCGATAATCTGACTAAG
GCTGAACGAGGTGGCCTGTCTGAGTTGGATAAAGCCGGCTTCATCAAAAGGCAGCTTGTTGAGACACGCC
AGATCACCAAGCACGTGGCCCAAATTCTCGATTCACGCATGAACACCAAGTACGATGAAAATGACAAACT
GATTCGAGAGGTGAAAGTTATTACTCTGAAGTCTAAGCTGGTCTCAGATTTCAGAAAGGACTTTCAGTTT
TATAAGGTGAGAGAGATCAACAATTACCACCATGCGCATGATGCCTACCTGAATGCAGTGGTAGGCACTG
CACTTATCAAAAAATATCCCAAGCTGGAATCTGAATTTGTTTACGGAGACTATAAAGTGTACGATGTTAG
GAAAATGATCGCAAAGTCTGAGCAGGAAATAGGCAAGGCCACCGCTAAGTACTTCTTTTACAGCAATATT
ATGAATTTTTTCAAGACCGAGATTACACTGGCCAATGGAGAGATTCGGAAGCGACCACTTATCGAAACAA
ACGGAGAAACAGGAGAAATCGTGTGGGACAAGGGTAGGGATTTCGCGACAGTCCGCAAGGTCCTGTCCAT
GCCGCAGGTGAACATCGTTAAAAAGACCGAAGTACAGACCGGAGGCTTCTCCAAGGAAAGTATCCTCCCG
AAAAGGAACAGCGACAAGCTGATCGCACGCAAAAAAGATTGGGACCCCAAGAAATACGGCGGATTCGATT
CTCCTACAGTCGCTTACAGTGTACTGGTTGTGGCCAAAGTGGAGAAAGGGAAGTCTAAAAAACTCAAAAG
CGTCAAGGAACTGCTGGGCATCACAATCATGGAGCGATCCAGCTTCGAGAAAAACCCCATCGACTTTCTC
GAAGCGAAAGGATATAAAGAGGTCAAAAAAGACCTCATCATTAAGCTGCCCAAGTACTCTCTCTTTGAGC
TTGAAAACGGCCGGAAACGAATGCTCGCTAGTGCGGGCGAGCTGCAGAAAGGTAACGAGCTGGCACTGCC
CTCTAAATACGTTAATTTCTTGTATCTGGCCAGCCACTATGAAAAGCTCAAAGGGTCTCCCGAAGATAAT
GAGCAGAAGCAGCTGTTCGTGGAACAACACAAACACTACCTTGATGAGATCATCGAGCAAATAAGCGAGT
TCTCCAAAAGAGTGATCCTCGCCGACGCTAACCTCGATAAGGTGCTTTCTGCTTACAATAAGCACAGGGA
TAAGCCCATCAGGGAGCAGGCAGAAAACATTATCCACTTGTTTACTCTGACCAACTTGGGCGCGCCTGCA
GCCTTCAAGTACTTCGACACCACCATAGACAGAAAGCGGTACACCTCTACAAAGGAGGTCCTGGACGCCA
CACTGATTCATCAGTCAATTACGGGGCTCTATGAAACAAGAATCGACCTCTCTCAGCTCGGTGGAGACGC
TAGCGGCACCGGCGGGCCCAAGAAGAAGAGGAAGGTATACCCATACGATGTTCCTGACTATGCGGGCTAT
CCCTATGACGTCCCGGACTATGCAGGATCGTATCCTTATGACGTTCCAGATTACGCTGGATCCGCCGCTC
CGGCAGCTAAGAAAAAGAAACTGGATTTCGAATCCGGAACTAGTGGTATCCACGGAGTCCCAGCAGCCAA
GCGGAACTACATCCTGGGCCTGGACATCGGCATCACCAGCGTGGGCTACGGCATCATCGACTACGAGACA
CGGGACGTGATCGATGCCGGCGTGCGGCTGTTCAAAGAGGCCAACGTGGAAAACAACGAGGGCAGGCGGA
GCAAGAGAGGCGCCAGAAGGCTGAAGCGGCGGAGGCGGCATAGAATCCAGAGAGTGAAGAAGCTGCTGTT
CGACTACAACCTGCTGACCGACCACAGCGAGCTGAGCGGCATCAACCCCTACGAGGCCAGAGTGAAGGGC
CTGAGCCAGAAGCTGAGCGAGGAAGAGTTCTCTGCCGCCCTGCTGCACCTGGCCAAGAGAAGAGGCGTGC
ACAACGTGAACGAGGTGGAAGAGGACACCGGCAACGAGCTGTCCACCAAAGAGCAGATCAGCCGGAACAG
CAAGGCCCTGGAAGAGAAATACGTGGCCGAACTGCAGCTGGAACGGCTGAAGAAAGACGGCGAAGTGCGG
GGCAGCATCAACAGATTCAAGACCAGCGACTACGTGAAAGAAGCCAAACAGCTGCTGAAGGTGCAGAAGG
CCTACCACCAGCTGGACCAGAGCTTCATCGACACCTACATCGACCTGCTGGAAACCCGGCGGACCTACTA
TGAGGGACCTGGCGAGGGCAGCCCCTTCGGCTGGAAGGACATCAAAGAATGGTACGAGATGCTGATGGGC
CACTGCACCTACTTCCCCGAGGAACTGCGGAGCGTGAAGTACGCCTACAACGCCGACCTGTACAACGCCC
TGAACGACCTGAACAATCTCGTGATCACCAGGGACGAGAACGAGAAGCTGGAATATTACGAGAAGTTCCA
GATCATCGAGAACGTGTTCAAGCAGAAGAAGAAGCCCACCCTGAAGCAGATCGCCAAAGAAATCCTCGTG
AACGAAGAGGATATTAAGGGCTACAGAGTGACCAGCACCGGCAAGCCCGAGTTCACCAACCTGAAGGTGT
ACCACGACATCAAGGACATTACCGCCCGGAAAGAGATTATTGAGAACGCCGAGCTGCTGGATCAGATTGC
CAAGATCCTGACCATCTACCAGAGCAGCGAGGACATCCAGGAAGAACTGACCAATCTGAACTCCGAGCTG
ACCCAGGAAGAGATCGAGCAGATCTCTAATCTGAAGGGCTATACCGGCACCCACAACCTGAGCCTGAAGG
CCATCAACCTGATCCTGGACGAGCTGTGGCACACCAACGACAACCAGATCGCTATCTTCAACCGGCTGAA
GCTGGTGCCCAAGAAGGTGGACCTGTCCCAGCAGAAAGAGATCCCCACCACCCTGGTGGACGACTTCATC
CTGAGCCCCGTCGTGAAGAGAAGCTTCATCCAGAGCATCAAAGTGATCAACGCCATCATCAAGAAGTACG
GCCTGCCCAACGACATCATTATCGAGCTGGCCCGCGAGAAGAACTCCAAGGACGCCCAGAAAATGATCAA
CGAGATGCAGAAGCGGAACCGGCAGACCAACGAGCGGATCGAGGAAATCATCCGGACCACCGGCAAAGAG
AACGCCAAGTACCTGATCGAGAAGATCAAGCTGCACGACATGCAGGAAGGCAAGTGCCTGTACAGCCTGG
AAGCCATCCCTCTGGAAGATCTGCTGAACAACCCCTTCAACTATGAGGTGGACCACATCATCCCCAGAAG
CGTGTCCTTCGACAACAGCTTCAACAACAAGGTGCTCGTGAAGCAGGAAGAAAACAGCAAGAAGGGCAAC
CGGACCCCATTCCAGTACCTGAGCAGCAGCGACAGCAAGATCAGCTACGAAACCTTCAAGAAGCACATCC
TGAATCTGGCCAAGGGCAAGGGCAGAATCAGCAAGACCAAGAAAGAGTATCTGCTGGAAGAACGGGACAT
CAACAGGTTCTCCGTGCAGAAAGACTTCATCAACCGGAACCTGGTGGATACCAGATACGCCACCAGAGGC
CTGATGAACCTGCTGCGGAGCTACTTCAGAGTGAACAACCTGGACGTGAAAGTGAAGTCCATCAATGGCG
GCTTCACCAGCTTTCTGCGGCGGAAGTGGAAGTTTAAGAAAGAGCGGAACAAGGGGTACAAGCACCACGC
CGAGGACGCCCTGATCATTGCCAACGCCGATTTCATCTTCAAAGAGTGGAAGAAACTGGACAAGGCCAAA
AAAGTGATGGAAAACCAGATGTTCGAGGAAAAGCAGGCCGAGAGCATGCCCGAGATCGAAACCGAGCAGG
AGTACAAAGAGATCTTCATCACCCCCCACCAGATCAAGCACATTAAGGACTTCAAGGACTACAAGTACAG
CCACCGGGTGGACAAGAAGCCTAATAGAGAGCTGATTAACGACACCCTGTACTCCACCCGGAAGGACGAC
AAGGGCAACACCCTGATCGTGAACAATCTGAACGGCCTGTACGACAAGGACAATGACAAGCTGAAAAAGC
TGATCAACAAGAGCCCCGAAAAGCTGCTGATGTACCACCACGACCCCCAGACCTACCAGAAACTGAAGCT
GATTATGGAACAGTACGGCGACGAGAAGAATCCCCTGTACAAGTACTACGAGGAAACCGGGAACTACCTG
ACCAAGTACTCCAAAAAGGACAACGGCCCCGTGATCAAGAAGATTAAGTATTACGGCAACAAACTGAACG
CCCATCTGGACATCACCGACGACTACCCCAACAGCAGAAACAAGGTCGTGAAGCTGTCCCTGAAGCCCTA
CAGATTCGACGTGTACCTGGACAATGGCGTGTACAAGTTCGTGACCGTGAAGAATCTGGATGTGATCAAA
AAAGAAAACTACTACGAAGTGAATAGCAAGTGCTATGAGGAAGCTAAGAAGCTGAAGAAGATCAGCAACC
AGGCCGAGTTTATCGCCTCCTTCTACAACAACGATCTGATCAAGATCAACGGCGAGCTGTATAGAGTGAT
CGGCGTGAACAACGACCTGCTGAACCGGATCGAAGTGAACATGATCGACATCACCTACCGCGAGTACCTG
GAAAACATGAACGACAAGAGGCCCCCCAGGATCATTAAGACAATCGCCTCCAAGACCCAGAGCATTAAGA
AGTACAGCACAGACATTCTGGGCAACCTGTATGAAGTGAAATCTAAGAAGCACCCTCAGATCATCAAAAA
GGGCCCCGGGAAAAGGCCGGCGGCCACGAAAAAGGCCGGCCAGGCAAAAAAGAAAAAGCTGGACGGCAGC
GGAAGCCCGGCAGCTAAGAAAAAGAAACTGGATCTCGAGTAATAATCTAGAACTATAGTGAGTCGTATTA
CGTAGATCCAGACATGATAAGATACATTGATGAGTTTGGACAAACCACAACTAGAATGCAGTGAAAAAAA
TGCTTTATTTGTGAAATTTGTGATGCTATTGCTTTATTTGTAACCATTATAAGCTGCAATAAACAAGTTA
ACAACAACAATTGCATTCATTTTATGTTTCAGGTTCAGGGGGAGGTGTGGGAGGTTTTTTAATTCGCGGC
CGCGGCGCCAATGCATTGGGCCCGGTACCCAGCTTTTGTTCCCTTTAGTGAGGGTTAATTGCGCGCTTGG
CGTAATCATGGTCATAGCTGTTTCCTGTGTGAAATTGTTATCCGCTCACAATTCCACACAACATACGAGC
CGGAAGCATAAAGTGTAAAGCCTGGGGTGCCTAATGAGTGAGCTAACTCACATTAATTGCGTTGCGCTCA
CTGCCCGCTTTCCAGTCGGGAAACCTGTCGTGCCAGCTGCATTAATGAATCGGCCAACGCGCGGGGAGAG
GCGGTTTGCGTATTGGGCGCTCTTCCGCTTCCTCGCTCACTGACTCGCTGCGCTCGGTCGTTCGGCTGCG
GCGAGCGGTATCAGCTCACTCAAAGGCGGTAATACGGTTATCCACAGAATCAGGGGATAACGCAGGAAAG
AACATGTGAGCAAAAGGCCAGCAAAAGGCCAGGAACCGTAAAAAGGCCGCGTTGCTGGCGTTTTTCCATA
GGCTCCGCCCCCCTGACGAGCATCACAAAAATCGACGCTCAAGTCAGAGGTGGCGAAACCCGACAGGACT
ATAAAGATACCAGGCGTTTCCCCCTGGAAGCTCCCTCGTGCGCTCTCCTGTTCCGACCCTGCCGCTTACC
GGATACCTGTCCGCCTTTCTCCCTTCGGGAAGCGTGGCGCTTTCTCATAGCTCACGCTGTAGGTATCTCA
GTTCGGTGTAGGTCGTTCGCTCCAAGCTGGGCTGTGTGCACGAACCCCCCGTTCAGCCCGACCGCTGCGC
CTTATCCGGTAACTATCGTCTTGAGTCCAACCCGGTAAGACACGACTTATCGCCACTGGCAGCAGCCACT
GGTAACAGGATTAGCAGAGCGAGGTATGTAGGCGGTGCTACAGAGTTCTTGAAGTGGTGGCCTAACTACG
GCTACACTAGAAGGACAGTATTTGGTATCTGCGCTCTGCTGAAGCCAGTTACCTTCGGAAAAAGAGTTGG
TAGCTCTTGATCCGGCAAACAAACCACCGCTGGTAGCGGTGGTTTTTTTGTTTGCAAGCAGCAGATTACG
CGCAGAAAAAAAGGATCTCAAGAAGATCCTTTGATCTTTTCTACGGGGTCTGACGCTCAGTGGAACGAAA
ACTCACGTTAAGGGATTTTGGTCATGAGATTATCAAAAAGGATCTTCACCTAGATCCTTTTAAATTAAAA
ATGAAGTTTTAAATCAATCTAAAGTATATATGAGTAAACTTGGTCTGACAGTTACCAATGCTTAATCAGT
GAGGCACCTATCTCAGCGATCTGTCTATTTCGTTCATCCATAGTTGCCTGACTCCCCGTCGTGTAGATAA
CTACGATACGGGAGGGCTTACCATCTGGCCCCAGTGCTGCAATGATACCGCGAGACCCACGCTCACCGGC
TCCAGATTTATCAGCAATAAACCAGCCAGCCGGAAGGGCCGAGCGCAGAAGTGGTCCTGCAACTTTATCC
GCCTCCATCCAGTCTATTAATTGTTGCCGGGAAGCTAGAGTAAGTAGTTCGCCAGTTAATAGTTTGCGCA
ACGTTGTTGCCATTGCTACAGGCATCGTGGTGTCACGCTCGTCGTTTGGTATGGCTTCATTCAGCTCCGG
TTCCCAACGATCAAGGCGAGTTACATGATCCCCCATGTTGTGCAAAAAAGCGGTTAGCTCCTTCGGTCCT
CCGATCGTTGTCAGAAGTAAGTTGGCCGCAGTGTTATCACTCATGGTTATGGCAGCACTGCATAATTCTC
TTACTGTCATGCCATCCGTAAGATGCTTTTCTGTGACTGGTGAGTACTCAACCAAGTCATTCTGAGAATA
GTGTATGCGGCGACCGAGTTGCTCTTGCCCGGCGTCAATACGGGATAATACCGCGCCACATAGCAGAACT
TTAAAAGTGCTCATCATTGGAAAACGTTCTTCGGGGCGAAAACTCTCAAGGATCTTACCGCTGTTGAGAT
CCAGTTCGATGTAACCCACTCGTGCACCCAACTGATCTTCAGCATCTTTTACTTTCACCAGCGTTTCTGG
GTGAGCAAAAACAGGAAGGCAAAATGCCGCAAAAAAGGGAATAAGGGCGACACGGAAATGTTGAATACTC
ATACTCTTCCTTTTTCAATATTATTGAAGCATTTATCAGGGTTATTGTCTCATGAGCGGATACATATTTG
AATGTATTTAGAAAAATAAACAAATAGGGGTTCCGCGCACATTTCCCCGAAAAGTGCCACCTAAATTGTA
AGCGTTAATATTTTGTTAAAATTCGCGTTAAATTTTTGTTAAATCAGCTCATTTTTTAACCAATAGGCCG
AAATCGGCAAAATCCCTTATAAATCAAAAGAATAGACCGAGATAGGGT
[37 nt withheld, positions 10549-10585]
AAAGAACGTGGACTCCAACGTCAAAGG
[49 nt withheld, positions 10613-10661]
T
[91 nt withheld, positions 10663-10753]
G
[124 nt withheld, positions 10755-10878]
CCCATTCGCCATTCAGGCTGCGCAACTGTTGGGAAGGGCGATCGGTGCGGGCCTCTTCGCTATTACGCCA
GTCGACCATAGCCAATTCAATATGGCGTATATGGACTCATGCCAATTCAATATGGTGGATCTGGACCTGT
GCCAATTCAATATGGCGTATATGGACTCGTGCCAATTCAATATGGTGGATCTGGACCCCAGCCAATTCAA
TATGGCGGACTTGGCACCATGCCAATTCAATATGGCGGACTTGGCACTGTGCCAACTGGGGAGGGGTCTA
CTTGGCACGGTGCCAAGTTTGAGGAGGGGTCTTGGCCCTGTGCCAAGTCCGCCATATTGAATTGGCATGG
TGCCAATAATGGCGGCCATATTGGCTATATGCCAGGATCAATATATAGGCAATATCCAATATGGCCCTAT
GCCAATATGGCTATTGGCCAGGTTCAATACTATGTATTGGCCCTATGCCATATAGTATTCCATATATGGG
TTTTCCTATTGACGTAGATAGCCCCTCCCAATGGGCGGTCCCATATACCATATATGGGGCTTCCTAATAC
CGCCCATAGCCACTCCCCCATTGACGTCAATGGTCTCTATATATGGTCTTTCCTATTGACGTCATATGGG
CGGTCCTATTGACGTATATGGCGCCTCCCCCATTGACGTCAATTACGGTAAATGGCCCGCCTGGCTCAAT
GCCCATTGACGTCAATAGGACCACCCACCATTGACGTCAATGGGATGGCTCATTGCCCATTCATATCCGT
TCTCACGCCCCCTATTGACGTCAATGACGGTAAATGGCCCACTTGGCAGTACATCAATATCTATTAATAG
TAACTTGGCAAGTACATTACTATTGGAAGGACGCCA
